Addgene plasmid #52074: PPBP-bio-His
Purpose: Expresses full-length Platelet basic protein precursor ectodomain in mammalian cells. C-terminal rat Cd4d3+4 tag, biotinylation sequence and His tag.
Depositing lab: Gavin Wright. Depositing organization: Wellcome Sanger Institute. Publication: A human platelet receptor protein microarray identifies FcepsilonR1alpha as an activating PEAR1 ligand. Sun Y, Vandenbriele C, Kauskot A, Verhamme P, Hoylaerts MF, Wright GJ. Mol Cell Proteomics. 2015 Feb 23. pii: mcp.M114.046946. 10.1074/mcp.M114.046946 PubMed 25713122.
Backbone
  Vector backbone: pTT3
  Backbone manufacturer: Yves Durocher, NRC
  Backbone size w/o insert (bp): 6618
  Total vector size (bp): 7022
  Modifications to backbone: Rat CD4 d3+4, enzymatic biotinylation sequence, linker and His tag (CD4d3+4-BioLHis).
  Vector type: Mammalian Expression
Growth in bacteria
  Bacterial resistance: Ampicillin, 100 μg/mL
  Growth temperature: 37°C
  Growth strain: Top10
  Copy number: High Copy
Gene/Insert
  Gene/Insert name: PPBP (alt name: Platelet basic protein precursor)
  Species: H. sapiens (human)
  Insert size (bp): 404
  Entrez Gene: PPBP (a.k.a. B-TG1, Beta-TG, CTAP-III, CTAP3, CTAPIII, CXCL7, LA-PF4, LDGF, MDGF, NAP-2, PBP, SCYB7, TC1, TC2, TGB, TGB1, THBGB, THBGB1)
  Promoter: CMV
  Tag / fusion protein: rat CD4 d3+4 (C terminal on backbone); enzymatic biotinylation sequence (C terminal on backbone); His tag (C terminal on backbone)
  Cloning method: Restriction Enzyme; 5′ cloning site NotI (not destroyed); 3′ cloning site AscI (not destroyed)
  Sequencing primers: 5′ CMV-fwd
Resource information
  A portion of this plasmid was derived from a plasmid made by: Insert was chemically synthesised.
Terms and licenses: Academic/Nonprofit Terms; Industry Terms: Not Available to Industry
Depositor comments: Article ref 137
How to cite: PPBP-bio-His was a gift from Gavin Wright (Addgene plasmid # 52074 ; http://n2t.net/addgene:52074 ; RRID:Addgene_52074)
