[The description below was written by a language model from this plasmid's Addgene catalogue record and the feature table of its GenBank file.]
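Description:
PPBP-bio-His is a 7,022 bp mammalian expression plasmid built on the pTT3 backbone and designed to produce the human platelet basic protein precursor (PPBP, also known as CXCL7) as a soluble, tagged recombinant protein. It is propagated in E. coli through a high-copy ColE1/pUC-type origin and selected with ampicillin via the bla gene. Remnants of a lac promoter/operator region and common sequencing primer sites are also annotated in the bacterial portion of the backbone.

The chemically synthesised insert of about 400 bp sits between retained NotI and AscI sites, downstream of the human CMV immediate-early enhancer and promoter. A primer site annotated as lying in a synthetic intron falls between the promoter and a Kozak consensus that precedes the coding region. The backbone was modified so that the insert is fused in frame at its C terminus to rat CD4 domains 3 and 4, an enzymatic biotinylation sequence, a linker and a 6xHis tag, with transcription terminated by the rabbit beta-globin polyadenylation signal. The feature table annotates the His tag, poly(A) signal, promoter and Kozak sequence, but it does not separately mark the PPBP coding region, the CD4 domains or the biotinylation sequence, nor anything in the long stretch between the poly(A) signal and the ampicillin cassette.

The biotinylation sequence allows site-specific enzymatic biotinylation for capture on streptavidin, the His tag supports metal-affinity purification, and the CD4 domains provide a common tag shared across the fusion. The associated publication concerns a human platelet receptor protein microarray used to identify receptor–ligand interactions, which is consistent with this construct belonging to a set of similarly tagged proteins for interaction screening.
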