LOCUS       Exported 7022 bp ds-DNA circular SYN 12-MAY-2021
DEFINITION  Expresses full-length Platelet basic protein precursor ectodomain in
            mammalian cells. C-terminal rat Cd4d3+4 tag, biotinylation sequence
            and His tag. .
ACCESSION   .
VERSION     .
KEYWORDS    PPBP-bio-His
SOURCE      synthetic DNA construct
  ORGANISM  synthetic DNA construct
REFERENCE   1 (bases 1 to 7022)
  AUTHORS   Sun Y, Vandenbriele C, Kauskot A, Verhamme P, Hoylaerts MF, Wright
            GJ
  TITLE     A human platelet receptor protein microarray identifies
            FcepsilonR1alpha as an activating PEAR1 ligand.
  JOURNAL   Mol Cell Proteomics. 2015 Feb 23. pii: mcp.M114.046946.
  PUBMED    25713122
REFERENCE   2 (bases 1 to 7022)
  AUTHORS   .
  TITLE     Direct Submission
  JOURNAL   Exported May 12, 2021 from SnapGene Server 1.1.58
            http://www.snapgene.com
FEATURES             Location/Qualifiers
     source          1..7022
                     /organism="synthetic DNA construct"
                     /mol_type="other DNA"
     CDS             644..661
                     /codon_start=1
                     /product="6xHis affinity tag"
                     /label=6xHis
                     /translation="HHHHHH"
     polyA_signal    713..768
                     /label=-beta-globin poly(A) signal
                     /note="rabbit beta-globin polyadenylation signal (Gil and
                     Proudfoot, 1987)"
     primer_bind     complement(767..786)
                     /label=rbglobpA-R
                     /note="Rabbit beta-globin polyA, reverse primer. Also
                     called rb-glob-pA-term-R"
     primer_bind     complement(3004..3022)
                     /label=pBRforEco
                     /note="pBR322 vectors, upsteam of EcoRI site, forward
                     primer"
     promoter        3090..3194
                     /gene="bla"
                     /label=AmpR promoter
     CDS             3195..4055
                     /codon_start=1
                     /gene="bla"
                     /product="beta-lactamase"
                     /label=AmpR
                     /note="confers resistance to ampicillin, carbenicillin, and
                     related antibiotics"
                     /translation="MSIQHFRVALIPFFAAFCLPVFAHPETLVKVKDAEDQLGARVGYI
                     ELDLNSGKILESFRPEERFPMMSTFKVLLCGAVLSRVDAGQEQLGRRIHYSQNDLVEYS
                     PVTEKHLTDGMTVRELCSAAITMSDNTAANLLLTTIGGPKELTAFLHNMGDHVTRLDRW
                     EPELNEAIPNDERDTTMPAAMATTLRKLLTGELLTLASRQQLIDWMEADKVAGPLLRSA
                     LPAGWFIADKSGAGERGSRGIIAALGPDGKPSRIVVIYTTGSQATMDERNRQIAEIGAS
                     LIKHW"
     primer_bind     complement(3413..3432)
                     /label=Amp-R
                     /note="Ampicillin resistance gene, reverse primer"
     rep_origin      4226..4814
                     /direction=RIGHT
                     /label=ori
                     /note="high-copy-number ColE1/pMB1/pBR322/pUC origin of
                     replication"
     primer_bind     4715..4734
                     /label=pBR322ori-F
                     /note="pBR322 origin, forward primer"
     primer_bind     4968..4985
                     /label=L4440
                     /note="L4440 vector, forward primer"
     protein_bind    5102..5123
                     /label=CAP binding site
                     /bound_moiety="E. coli catabolite activator protein"
                     /note="CAP binding activates transcription in the presence
                     of cAMP."
     promoter        5138..5168
                     /label=lac promoter
                     /note="promoter for the E. coli lac operon"
     protein_bind    5176..5192
                     /label=lac operator
                     /bound_moiety="lac repressor encoded by lacI"
                     /note="The lac repressor binds to the lac operator to
                     inhibit transcription in E. coli. This inhibition can be
                     relieved by adding lactose or
                     isopropyl-beta-D-thiogalactopyranoside (IPTG)."
     primer_bind     5181..5203
                     /label=M13/pUC Reverse
                     /note="In lacZ gene"
     primer_bind     5200..5216
                     /label=M13 rev
                     /note="common sequencing primer, one of multiple similar
                     variants"
     primer_bind     5200..5216
                     /label=M13 Reverse
                     /note="In lacZ gene. Also called M13-rev"
     enhancer        5487..5866
                     /label=CMV enhancer
                     /note="human cytomegalovirus immediate early enhancer"
     promoter        5867..6070
                     /label=CMV promoter
                     /note="human cytomegalovirus (CMV) immediate early
                     promoter"
     primer_bind     6021..6041
                     /label=CMV-F
                     /note="Human CMV immediate early promoter, forward primer"
     primer_bind     6067..6091
                     /label=LNCX
                     /note="Human CMV promoter, forward primer"
     primer_bind     6572..6591
                     /label=pMT2-F
                     /note="Synthetic intron, forward primer"
     regulatory      6625..6634
                     /regulatory_class="other"
                     /note="vertebrate consensus sequence for strong initiation
                     of translation (Kozak, 1987)"
ORIGIN
        1 gtcgacctcc atcacggcct ataagagtga gggggagtca gcggagttct ccttcccact
       61 caaccttgga gaggaaagcc tgcagggaga gttgagatgg aaggcagaga aggctccttc
      121 ttcccagtcc tggatcacct tctccctaaa gaaccaaaag gtgtctgtgc agaagtctac
      181 tagcaacccc aagttccagc tgtccgaaac gctcccactc acccttcaga taccccaggt
      241 ctcccttcag tttgctggtt ctggcaacct gaccctgact ctggacagag ggatactgta
      301 tcaggaagtg aacctggtgg tgatgaaagt gactcagccc gacagcaaca ctttgacctg
      361 tgaggtgatg ggacccacct cacccaagat gagactgatc ttgaagcagg agaatcagga
      421 ggccagggtc tccaggcagg agaaagtgat tcaagtgcag gcccctgaag caggggtgtg
      481 gcaatgtcta ctgagtgaag gtgaagaggt caagatggac tccaagatcc aggttttatc
      541 caaagggttg aattccggca gcctgcacca catcctggac gcccagaaga tgctgtggaa
      601 ccacagggac aggaacctgc ctcctctggc ccctctgggc ccccaccacc atcaccacca
      661 ttgagtctag acacgtgatt aattaaggat cccccgacct cgacctctgg ctaataaagg
      721 aaatttattt tcattgcaat agtgtgttgg aattttttgt gtctctcact cggaaggaca
      781 tatgggaggg caaatcattt ggtcgagatc cctcggagat ctctagctag aggatcgatc
      841 cccgccccgg acgaactaaa cctgactacg acatctctgc cccttcttcg cggggcagtg
      901 catgtaatcc cttcagttgg ttggtacaac ttgccaactg ggccctgttc cacatgtgac
      961 acgggggggg accaaacaca aaggggttct ctgactgtag ttgacatcct tataaatgga
     1021 tgtgcacatt tgccaacact gagtggcttt catcctggag cagactttgc agtctgtgga
     1081 ctgcaacaca acattgcctt tatgtgtaac tcttggctga agctcttaca ccaatgctgg
     1141 gggacatgta cctcccaggg gcccaggaag actacgggag gctacaccaa cgtcaatcag
     1201 aggggcctgt gtagctaccg ataagcggac cctcaagagg gcattagcaa tagtgtttat
     1261 aaggccccct tgttaaccct aaacgggtag catatgcttc ccgggtagta gtatatacta
     1321 tccagactaa ccctaattca atagcatatg ttacccaacg ggaagcatat gctatcgaat
     1381 tagggttagt aaaagggtcc taaggaacag cgatatctcc caccccatga gctgtcacgg
     1441 ttttatttac atggggtcag gattccacga gggtagtgaa ccattttagt cacaagggca
     1501 gtggctgaag atcaaggagc gggcagtgaa ctctcctgaa tcttcgcctg cttcttcatt
     1561 ctccttcgtt tagctaatag aataactgct gagttgtgaa cagtaaggtg tatgtgaggt
     1621 gctcgaaaac aaggtttcag gtgacgcccc cagaataaaa tttggacggg gggttcagtg
     1681 gtggcattgt gctatgacac caatataacc ctcacaaacc ccttgggcaa taaatactag
     1741 tgtaggaatg aaacattctg aatatcttta acaatagaaa tccatggggt ggggacaagc
     1801 cgtaaagact ggatgtccat ctcacacgaa tttatggcta tgggcaacac ataatcctag
     1861 tgcaatatga tactggggtt attaagatgt gtcccaggca gggaccaaga caggtgaacc
     1921 atgttgttac actctatttg taacaagggg aaagagagtg gacgccgaca gcagcggact
     1981 ccactggttg tctctaacac ccccgaaaat taaacggggc tccacgccaa tggggcccat
     2041 aaacaaagac aagtggccac tctttttttt gaaattgtgg agtgggggca cgcgtcagcc
     2101 cccacacgcc gccctgcggt tttggactgt aaaataaggg tgtaataact tggctgattg
     2161 taaccccgct aaccactgcg gtcaaaccac ttgcccacaa aaccactaat ggcaccccgg
     2221 ggaatacctg cataagtagg tgggcgggcc aagatagggg cgcgattgct gcgatctgga
     2281 ggacaaatta cacacacttg cgcctgagcg ccaagcacag ggttgttggt cctcatattc
     2341 acgaggtcgc tgagagcacg gtgggctaat gttgccatgg gtagcatata ctacccaaat
     2401 atctggatag catatgctat cctaatctat atctgggtag cataggctat cctaatctat
     2461 atctgggtag catatgctat cctaatctat atctgggtag tatatgctat cctaatttat
     2521 atctgggtag cataggctat cctaatctat atctgggtag catatgctat cctaatctat
     2581 atctgggtag tatatgctat cctaatctgt atccgggtag catatgctat cctaatagag
     2641 attagggtag tatatgctat cctaatttat atctgggtag catatactac ccaaatatct
     2701 ggatagcata tgctatccta atctatatct gggtagcata tgctatccta atctatatct
     2761 gggtagcata ggctatccta atctatatct gggtagcata tgctatccta atctatatct
     2821 gggtagtata tgctatccta atttatatct gggtagcata ggctatccta atctatatct
     2881 gggtagcata tgctatccta atctatatct gggtagtata tgctatccta atctgtatcc
     2941 gggtagcata tgctatcctc atgataagct gtcaaacatg agaattttct tgaagacgaa
     3001 agggcctcgt gatacgccta tttttatagg ttaatgtcat gataataatg gtttcttaga
     3061 cgtcaggtgg cacttttcgg ggaaatgtgc gcggaacccc tatttgttta tttttctaaa
     3121 tacattcaaa tatgtatccg ctcatgagac aataaccctg ataaatgctt caataatatt
     3181 gaaaaaggaa gagtatgagt attcaacatt tccgtgtcgc ccttattccc ttttttgcgg
     3241 cattttgcct tcctgttttt gctcacccag aaacgctggt gaaagtaaaa gatgctgaag
     3301 atcagttggg tgcacgagtg ggttacatcg aactggatct caacagcggt aagatccttg
     3361 agagttttcg ccccgaagaa cgttttccaa tgatgagcac ttttaaagtt ctgctatgtg
     3421 gcgcggtatt atcccgtgtt gacgccgggc aagagcaact cggtcgccgc atacactatt
     3481 ctcagaatga cttggttgag tactcaccag tcacagaaaa gcatcttacg gatggcatga
     3541 cagtaagaga attatgcagt gctgccataa ccatgagtga taacactgcg gccaacttac
     3601 ttctgacaac gatcggagga ccgaaggagc taaccgcttt tttgcacaac atgggggatc
     3661 atgtaactcg ccttgatcgt tgggaaccgg agctgaatga agccatacca aacgacgagc
     3721 gtgacaccac gatgcctgca gcaatggcaa caacgttgcg caaactatta actggcgaac
     3781 tacttactct agcttcccgg caacaattaa tagactggat ggaggcggat aaagttgcag
     3841 gaccacttct gcgctcggcc cttccggctg gctggtttat tgctgataaa tctggagccg
     3901 gtgagcgtgg gtctcgcggt atcattgcag cactggggcc agatggtaag ccctcccgta
     3961 tcgtagttat ctacacgacg gggagtcagg caactatgga tgaacgaaat agacagatcg
     4021 ctgagatagg tgcctcactg attaagcatt ggtaactgtc agaccaagtt tactcatata
     4081 tactttagat tgatttaaaa cttcattttt aatttaaaag gatctaggtg aagatccttt
     4141 ttgataatct catgaccaaa atcccttaac gtgagttttc gttccactga gcgtcagacc
     4201 ccgtagaaaa gatcaaagga tcttcttgag atcctttttt tctgcgcgta atctgctgct
     4261 tgcaaacaaa aaaaccaccg ctaccagcgg tggtttgttt gccggatcaa gagctaccaa
     4321 ctctttttcc gaaggtaact ggcttcagca gagcgcagat accaaatact gttcttctag
     4381 tgtagccgta gttaggccac cacttcaaga actctgtagc accgcctaca tacctcgctc
     4441 tgctaatcct gttaccagtg gctgctgcca gtggcgataa gtcgtgtctt accgggttgg
     4501 actcaagacg atagttaccg gataaggcgc agcggtcggg ctgaacgggg ggttcgtgca
     4561 cacagcccag cttggagcga acgacctaca ccgaactgag atacctacag cgtgagctat
     4621 gagaaagcgc cacgcttccc gaagggagaa aggcggacag gtatccggta agcggcaggg
     4681 tcggaacagg agagcgcacg agggagcttc cagggggaaa cgcctggtat ctttatagtc
     4741 ctgtcgggtt tcgccacctc tgacttgagc gtcgattttt gtgatgctcg tcaggggggc
     4801 ggagcctatg gaaaaacgcc agcaacgcgg cctttttacg gttcctggcc ttttgctggc
     4861 cttttgctca catgttcttt cctgcgttat cccctgattc tgtggataac cgtattaccg
     4921 cctttgagtg agctgatacc gctcgccgca gccgaacgac cgagcgcagc gagtcagtga
     4981 gcgaggaagc ggaagagcgc ccaatacgca aaccgcctct ccccgcgcgt tggccgattc
     5041 attaatgcag ctggcacgac aggtttcccg actggaaagc gggcagtgag cgcaacgcaa
     5101 ttaatgtgag ttagctcact cattaggcac cccaggcttt acactttatg cttccggctc
     5161 gtatgttgtg tggaattgtg agcggataac aatttcacac aggaaacagc tatgaccatg
     5221 attacgccaa gctctagcta gaggtcgacc aattctcatg tttgacagct tatcatcgca
     5281 gatccgggca acgttgttgc cattgctgca ggcgcagaac tggtaggtat ggaagatcta
     5341 tacattgaat caatattggc aattagccat attagtcatt ggttatatag cataaatcaa
     5401 tattggctat tggccattgc atacgttgta tctatatcat aatatgtaca tttatattgg
     5461 ctcatgtcca atatgaccgc catgttgaca ttgattattg actagttatt aatagtaatc
     5521 aattacgggg tcattagttc atagcccata tatggagttc cgcgttacat aacttacggt
     5581 aaatggcccg cctggctgac cgcccaacga cccccgccca ttgacgtcaa taatgacgta
     5641 tgttcccata gtaacgccaa tagggacttt ccattgacgt caatgggtgg agtatttacg
     5701 gtaaactgcc cacttggcag tacatcaagt gtatcatatg ccaagtccgc cccctattga
     5761 cgtcaatgac ggtaaatggc ccgcctggca ttatgcccag tacatgacct tacgggactt
     5821 tcctacttgg cagtacatct acgtattagt catcgctatt accatggtga tgcggttttg
     5881 gcagtacacc aatgggcgtg gatagcggtt tgactcacgg ggatttccaa gtctccaccc
     5941 cattgacgtc aatgggagtt tgttttggca ccaaaatcaa cgggactttc caaaatgtcg
     6001 taataacccc gccccgttga cgcaaatggg cggtaggcgt gtacggtggg aggtctatat
     6061 aagcagagct cgtttagtga accgtcagat cctcactctc ttccgcatcg ctgtctgcga
     6121 gggccagctg ttgggctcgc ggttgaggac aaactcttcg cggtctttcc agtactcttg
     6181 gatcggaaac ccgtcggcct ccgaacggta ctccgccacc gagggacctg agcgagtccg
     6241 catcgaccgg atcggaaaac ctctcgagaa aggcgtctaa ccagtcacag tcgcaaggta
     6301 ggctgagcac cgtggcgggc ggcagcgggt ggcggtcggg gttgtttctg gcggaggtgc
     6361 tgctgatgat gtaattaaag taggcggtct tgagacggcg gatggtcgag gtgaggtgtg
     6421 gcaggcttga gatccagctg ttggggtgag tactccctct caaaagcggg cattacttct
     6481 gcgctaagat tgtcagtttc caaaaacgag gaggatttga tattcacctg gcccgatctg
     6541 gccatacact tgagtgacaa tgacatccac tttgcctttc tctccacagg tgtccactcc
     6601 caggtccaag tttaaactgc ggccgccacc atggtgctga gactggacac cacccccagc
     6661 tgcaacagcg ccagacctct gcatgccctc caggtgctgc tgctcctgag cctgctgctg
     6721 accgccctgg ccagcagcac caagggccag accaagcgga acctggccaa gggcaaagag
     6781 gaaagcctgg acagcgacct gtacgccgag ctgcggtgca tgtgcatcaa gaccacctcc
     6841 ggcatccacc ccaagaacat ccagagcctg gaagtgatcg gcaagggcac ccactgcaac
     6901 caggtggaag tgattgccac cctgaaggac ggccggaaga tctgcctgga ccccgacgcc
     6961 cccagaatca agaaaatcgt gcagaagaag ctggccggcg acgagagcgc cgatggcgcg
     7021 cc
//
