>Addgene plasmid #52074 | PPBP-bio-His | addgene partial sequence | sequence record 94590 | pMT2-F 5'-TTGCCTTTCTCTCCACAGGT-3'
ACTGCGGCCGCCACCATGGTGCTGAGACTGGACACCACCCCCAGCTGCAACAGCGCCAGACCTCTGCATG
CCCTCCAGGTGCTGCTGCTCCTGAGCCTGCTGCTGACCGCCCTGGCCAGCAGCACCAAGGGCCAGACCAA
GCGGAACCTGGCCAAGGGCAAAGAGGAAAGCCTGGACAGCGACCTGTACGCCGAGCTGCGGTGCATGTGC
ATCAAGACCACCTCCGGCATCCACCCCAAGAACATCCAGAGCCTGGAAGTGATCGGCAAGGGCACCCACT
GCAACCAGGTGGAAGTGATTGCCACCCTGAAGGACGGCCGGAAGATCTGCCTGGACCCCGACGCCCCCAG
AATCAAGAAAATCGTGCAGAAGAAGCTGGCCGGCGACGAGAGCGCCGATGGCGCGCCGTCGACCTCCATC
ACGGCCTATAAGAGTGAGGGGGAGTCAGCGGAGTTCTCCTTCCCACTCAACCTTGGAGAGGAAAGCCTGC
AGGGAGAGTTGAGATGGAAGGCAGAGAAGGCTCCTTCTTCCCAGTCCTGGATCACCTTCTCCCTAAAGAA
CCAAAAGGTGTCTGTGCAGAAGTCTACTAGCAACCCCAAGTTCCAGCTGTCCGAAACGCTCCCACTCACC
CTTCAGATACCCCAGGTCTCCCTTCAGTTTGCTGGTTCTGGCAACCTGACCCTGACTCTGGACAGAGGGA
TACTGTATCAGGAAGTGAACCTGGTGGTGATGAAAGTGACTCAGCCCGACAGCAACACTTTGACCTGTGA
GGTGATGGGACCCACCTCACCCAAGATGAGACTGATCTTGAAGCAGGAGAATCAGGAGGCCAGGGTCTCC
AGGCAGGAGAAAGTGATTCAAGTGCAGGCC
