>Addgene plasmid #52074 | PPBP-bio-His | addgene partial sequence | sequence record 94810 | rb_glob_PA_term-R 5'-CCCATATGTCCTTCCGAGTG-3'
AATAAATTTCCTTTATTAGCCAGAGGTCGAGGTCGGGGGATCCTTAATTAATCACGTGTCTAGACTCAAT
GGTGGTGATGGTGGTGGGGGCCCAGAGGGGCCAGAGGAGGCAGGTTCCTGTCCCTGTGGTTCCACAGCAT
CTTCTGGGCGTCCAGGATGTGGTGCAGGCTGCCGGAATTCAACCCTTTGGATAAAACCTGGATCTTGGAG
TCCATCTTGACCTCTTCACCTTCACTCAGTAGACATTGCCACACCCCTGCTTCAGGGGCCTGCACTTGAA
TCACTTTCTCCTGCCTGGAGACCCTGGCCTCCTGATTCTCCTGCTTCAAGATCAGTCTCATCTTGGGTGA
GGTGGGTCCCATCACCTCACAGGTCAAAGTGTTGCTGTCGGGCTGAGTCACTTTCATCACCACCAGGTTC
ACTTCCTGATACAGTATCCCTCTGTCCAGAGTCAGGGTCAGGTTGCCAGAACCAGCAAACTGAAGGGAGA
CCTGGGGTATCTGAAGGGTGAGTGGGAGCGTTTCGGACAGCTGGAACTTGGGGTTGCTAGTAGACTTCTG
CACAGACACCTTTTGGTTCTTTAGGGAGAAGGTGATCCAGGACTGGGAAGAAGGAGCCTTCTCTGCCTTC
CATCTCAACTCTCCCTGCAGGCTTTCCTCTCCAAGGTTGAGTGGGAAGGAGAACTCCGCTGACTCCCCCT
CACTCTTATAGGCCGTGATGGAGGTCGACGGCGCGCCATCGGCGCTCTCGTCGCCGGCCAGCTTCTTCTG
CACGATTT
